Addgene plasmid #136404: pNLF1W
Purpose: (Empty Backbone) Expression of N-terminal NanoLuc luciferase fused proteins in mammalian cells. Genes can be cloned using Gateway cloning system. Cloned vectors can be used for NanoBRET assay.
Depositing lab: Sebastian Maurer. Depositing organization: Centre for Genomic Regulation (CRG). Publication: rec-YnH enables simultaneous many-by-many detection of direct protein-protein and protein-RNA interactions. Yang JS, Garriga-Canut M, Link N, Carolis C, Broadbent K, Beltran-Sastre V, Serrano L, Maurer SP. Nat Commun. 2018 Sep 14;9(1):3747. doi: 10.1038/s41467-018-06128-x. PubMed 30217970.
Backbone
  Vector backbone: pNLF1-N CMV-hygro
  Backbone manufacturer: Promega
  Backbone size (bp): 7662
  Modifications to backbone: attR1 and attR2 sites for Gateway recombination, ccdB cassette and CmR for selection in bacteria
  Vector type: Mammalian Expression, Luciferase
  Promoter: CMV
  Selectable markers: Hygromycin
  Tag / fusion protein: NanoLuc luciferase (N terminal on insert)
Growth in bacteria
  Bacterial resistance: Chloramphenicol and Ampicillin, 25 & 100 μg/mL
  Growth temperature: 37°C
  Growth strain: ccdB Survival
  Growth instructions: after cloning the ccdB-CmR cassette is lost and only Ampicillin can be used for selection
  Copy number: High Copy
Gene/Insert
  Cloning method: Gateway Cloning
  Sequencing primers: 5′ TAATACGACTCACTATAGGG; 3′ CTAGTTATTGCTCAGCGG
Terms and licenses: Academic/Nonprofit Terms; Industry Terms: Not Available to Industry
How to cite: pNLF1W was a gift from Sebastian Maurer (Addgene plasmid # 136404 ; http://n2t.net/addgene:136404 ; RRID:Addgene_136404)
