[The description below was written by a language model from this plasmid's Addgene catalogue record and pLannotate feature annotations shown in this document.]
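Description:
pNLF1W is an empty Gateway destination vector for mammalian expression of proteins fused at their N terminus to NanoLuc luciferase. It was built on the Promega pNLF1-N CMV-hygro backbone and is about 7.7 kb. It replicates in E. coli from a high-copy ColE1/pUC-type origin, and a ColE1 cer site helps keep the plasmid monomeric. The backbone carries ampicillin resistance (bla). A separate SV40 enhancer/early promoter drives the hygromycin phosphotransferase gene, followed by a synthetic poly(A) signal, so stably transfected mammalian cells can be selected with hygromycin.

The expression unit consists of the CMV immediate-early enhancer and promoter, a chimeric β-globin/immunoglobulin intron that improves transcript processing, and a T7 promoter, followed by the human codon-optimised Nluc coding sequence. Downstream of Nluc lies the Gateway cassette added by the depositors: attR1 and attR2 flank a chloramphenicol acetyltransferase gene and the ccdB toxin gene. An SV40 poly(A) signal is annotated after the cassette. Because ccdB is lethal to ordinary E. coli, the empty vector must be maintained in a ccdB-tolerant strain, where it can be selected with both chloramphenicol and ampicillin. An LR recombination with an entry clone replaces the CmR-ccdB cassette with the gene of interest, joining it to the C-terminal end of NanoLuc. The resulting clones keep only ampicillin resistance, and non-recombined plasmid is counter-selected by ccdB.

The finished constructs are intended as luminescent donor fusions for NanoBRET assays, which detect protein interactions in mammalian cells. Several small annotated fragments, such as the Tn5 transposase, M13 ori, bom and large T antigen pieces, appear to be partial matches to backbone sequence rather than functional elements.
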