Features (pLannotate 1.2.2; 26 found; start..end, strand, type, name):
    114..471     +  promoter       SV40 promoter: SV40 enhancer and early promoter
    502..1524    +  CDS            hph: KHYB_ECOLX - Experimental evidence at protein level: Swiss-Prot protein existence level 1. The aminoglycoside phosphotransferases achieve inactivation of their antibiotic substrates by phosphorylation. Only phosphorylates hygromycin and closely related compounds such as demethyl analogs and destomycin. From Escherichia coli.
   1563..1611    +  polyA_signal   poly(A) signal: synthetic polyadenylation signal
   1632..1724    -  CDS            tnpA (fragment): TN5P_ECOLX - Also known as tnp. Experimental evidence at protein level: Swiss-Prot protein existence level 1. Mediates transposition of transposon Tn5 by a 'cut and paste' mechanism. First, the monomeric transposase binds the 19 bp inverted DNA repeats flanking the transposon. Then, dimerization of the DNA- bound transposase creates a synaptic DNA complex. After nicking of the first DNA strand, excision of the transposon proceeds through a series of intermediates. The transposase then mediates the insertion of the transposon at a new site by strand transfer. The activity of the wild- type tran
   1767..1871    +  promoter       AmpR promoter: bla
   1872..2732    +  CDS            AmpR: β-lactamase; bla; confers resistance to ampicillin, carbenicillin, and related antibiotics
   2890..3478    -  rep_origin     ori: high-copy-number ColE1/pMB1/pBR322/pUC origin of replication
   3594..3877    +  misc_feature   cer region: ColE1-derived recombination site that helps to maintain plasmids as monomers
   4070..4447    +  enhancer       CMV enhancer: human cytomegalovirus immediate early enhancer
   4449..4648    +  promoter       CMV promoter: human cytomegalovirus (CMV) immediate early promoter
   4787..4919    +  intron         chimeric intron: chimera between introns from human β-globin and immunoglobulin heavy chain genes
   4963..4981    +  promoter       T7 promoter: promoter for bacteriophage T7 RNA polymerase
   4995..5507    +  CDS            Nluc: NanoLuc® luciferase human codon-optimized
   5604..5728    +  protein_bind   attR1: mutant version of attR; recombination site for the Gateway® LR reaction LR Clonase™
   5753..5783    +  promoter       lac UV5 promoter: E. coli lac promoter with an "up" mutation
   5807..5836    +  promoter       cat promoter (fragment): promoter of the E. coli cat gene encoding chloramphenicol acetyltransferase
   5837..6496    +  CDS            CmR: chloramphenicol acetyltransferase; cat; confers resistance to chloramphenicol
   6675..6833    +  CDS            ccdA (fragment): CCDA_ECO57 - Also known as H, letA. Experimental evidence at protein level: Swiss-Prot protein existence level 1. Antitoxin component of a type II toxin-antitoxin (TA) system which inhibits the post-segregational killing (PSK) of plasmid-free cells, also referred to as a plasmid addiction system. Binds to and blocks the activity of CcdB; will also remove bound CcdB protein from the CcdB-GyrA complex by forming a CcdA-CcdB complex, a process termed rejuvenation. Functions as a transcriptional corepressor for the ccdAB operon, repression also requires CcdB (By similarity). From Escherichia coli
   6838..7140    +  CDS            ccdB: CCDB_ECOLI - Also known as G, letB, letD. Experimental evidence at protein level: Swiss-Prot protein existence level 1. Toxic component of a type II toxin-antitoxin (TA) system, functioning in plasmid maintainence. Responsible for the post- segregational killing (PSK) of plasmid-free cells, also referred to as a plasmid addiction system. Half-life of over 2 hours. Cell killing by CcdB is accompanied by filamentation, defects in chromosome and plasmid segregation, defects in cell division, formation of anucleate cells, decreased DNA synthesis and plasmid loss. Interferes with the activity of DN
   7184..7308    -  protein_bind   attR2: mutant version of attR; recombination site for the Gateway® LR reaction LR Clonase™
   7347..7372    +  CDS            SET1 (fragment): solubility-enhancement tag derived from T7 phage gene 10B
   7380..7396    +  terminator     T7 terminator (fragment): transcription terminator for bacteriophage T7 RNA polymerase
   7416..7537    -  polyA_signal   SV40 poly(A) signal: SV40 polyadenylation signal
   7560..7628    -  CDS            large T antigen (fragment): large T antigen from SV40 (simian virus 40)
   7633..7665    +  rep_origin     M13 ori (fragment): M13 bacteriophage origin of replication; arrow indicates direction of (+) strand synthesis
   7666..49      -  misc_feature   bom (fragment) (across the origin): basis of mobility region from pBR322
>Addgene plasmid #136404 | pNLF1W | addgene full sequence | sequence record 271260 | Addgene NGS Result
GATGCGGTATTTTCTCCTTACGCATCTGTGCGGTATTTCACACCGCATACGCGGATCTGCGCAGCACCAT
GGCCTGAAATAACCTCTGAAAGAGGAACTTGGTTAGGTACCTTCTGAGGCGGAAAGAACCAGCTGTGGAA
TGTGTGTCAGTTAGGGTGTGGAAAGTCCCCAGGCTCCCCAGCAGGCAGAAGTATGCAAAGCATGCATCTC
AATTAGTCAGCAACCAGGTGTGGAAAGTCCCCAGGCTCCCCAGCAGGCAGAAGTATGCAAAGCATGCATC
TCAATTAGTCAGCAACCATAGTCCCGCCCCTAACTCCGCCCATCCCGCCCCTAACTCCGCCCAGTTCCGC
CCATTCTCCGCCCCATGGCTGACTAATTTTTTTTATTTATGCAGAGGCCGAGGCCGCCTCGGCCTCTGAG
CTATTCCAGAAGTAGTGAGGAGGCTTTTTTGGAGGCCTAGGCTTTTGCAAAAAGCTCGATTCTTCTGACA
CTAGCGCCACCATGAAGAAGCCCGAACTCACCGCTACCAGCGTTGAAAAATTTCTCATCGAGAAGTTCGA
CAGTGTGAGCGACCTGATGCAGTTGTCGGAGGGCGAAGAGAGCCGAGCCTTCAGCTTCGATGTCGGCGGA
CGCGGCTATGTACTGCGGGTGAATAGCTGCGCTGATGGCTTCTACAAAGACCGCTACGTGTACCGCCACT
TCGCCAGCGCTGCACTACCCATCCCCGAAGTGTTGGACATCGGCGAGTTCAGCGAGAGCCTGACATACTG
CATCAGTAGACGCGCCCAAGGCGTTACTCTCCAAGACCTCCCCGAAACAGAGCTGCCTGCTGTGTTACAG
CCTGTCGCCGAAGCTATGGATGCTATTGCCGCCGCCGACCTCAGTCAAACCAGCGGCTTCGGCCCATTCG
GGCCCCAAGGCATCGGCCAGTACACAACCTGGCGGGATTTCATTTGCGCCATTGCTGATCCCCATGTCTA
CCACTGGCAGACCGTGATGGACGACACCGTGTCCGCCAGCGTAGCTCAAGCCCTGGACGAACTGATGCTG
TGGGCCGAAGACTGTCCCGAGGTGCGCCACCTCGTCCATGCCGACTTCGGCAGCAACAACGTCCTGACCG
ACAACGGCCGCATCACCGCCGTAATCGACTGGTCCGAAGCTATGTTCGGGGACAGTCAGTACGAGGTGGC
CAACATCTTCTTCTGGCGGCCCTGGCTGGCTTGCATGGAGCAGCAGACTCGCTACTTCGAGCGCCGGCAT
CCCGAGCTGGCCGGCAGCCCTCGTCTGCGAGCCTACATGCTGCGCATCGGCCTGGATCAGCTCTACCAGA
GCCTCGTGGACGGCAACTTCGACGATGCTGCCTGGGCTCAAGGCCGCTGCGATGCCATCGTCCGCAGCGG
GGCCGGCACCGTCGGTCGCACACAAATCGCTCGCCGGAGCGCAGCCGTATGGACCGACGGCTGCGTCGAG
GTGCTGGCCGACAGCGGCAACCGCCGGCCCAGTACACGACCGCGCGCTAAGGAGGTAGGTCGAGTTTAGA
CTCTAGCCATCACGATGGCCGCAATAAAATATCTTTATTTTCATTACATCTGTGTGTTGGTTTTTTGTGT
GAATCGATAGCGATAAGGATCCTCTTTGCGCTTGCGTTTTCCCTTGTCCAGATAGCCCAGTAGCTGACAT
TCATCCGGGGTCAGCACCGTTTCTGCGGACTGGCTTTCTACGTAATGGTTTCTTAGACGTCAGGTGGCAC
TTTTCGGGGAAATGTGCGCGGAACCCCTATTTGTTTATTTTTCTAAATACATTCAAATATGTATCCGCTC
ATGAGACAATAACCCTGATAAATGCTTCAATAATATTGAAAAAGGAAGAGTATGAGTATTCAACATTTCC
GTGTCGCCCTTATTCCCTTTTTTGCGGCATTTTGCCTTCCTGTTTTTGCTCACCCAGAAACGCTGGTGAA
AGTAAAAGATGCTGAAGATCAGTTGGGTGCACGAGTGGGTTACATCGAACTGGATCTCAACAGCGGTAAG
ATCCTTGAGAGTTTTCGCCCCGAAGAACGTTTTCCAATGATGAGCACTTTCAAAGTTCTGCTATGTGGCG
CGGTATTATCCCGTATTGACGCCGGGCAAGAGCAACTCGGTCGCCGCATACACTATTCTCAGAATGACTT
GGTTGAGTACTCACCAGTCACAGAAAAGCATCTTACGGATGGCATGACAGTAAGAGAATTATGCAGTGCT
GCCATAACCATGAGTGATAACACTGCGGCCAACTTACTTCTGACAACTATCGGAGGACCGAAGGAGCTAA
CCGCTTTTTTGCACAACATGGGGGATCATGTAACTCGCCTTGATCGTTGGGAACCGGAGCTGAATGAAGC
CATACCAAACGACGAGCGTGACACCACGATGCCTGTAGCAATGGCAACAACGTTGCGCAAACTATTAACT
GGCGAACTACTTACTCTAGCTTCCCGGCAACAATTAATAGACTGGATGGAGGCGGATAAAGTTGCAGGAC
CACTTCTGCGCTCGGCCCTTCCGGCTGGCTGGTTTATTGCTGATAAATCTGGAGCCGGTGAGCGTGGGTC
TCGCGGTATCATTGCAGCACTGGGGCCAGATGGTAAGCCCTCCCGTATCGTAGTTATCTACACGACGGGG
AGTCAGGCAACTATGGATGAACGAAATAGACAGATCGCTGAGATAGGTGCCTCACTGATTAAGCATTGGT
AATTCGAAATGACCGACCAAGCGACGCCCAACCGGTATCAGCTCACTCAAAGGCGGTAATACGGTTATCC
ACAGAATCAGGGGATAACGCAGGAAAGAACATGTGAGCAAAAGGCCAGCAAAAGGCCAGGAACCGTAAAA
AGGCCGCGTTGCTGGCGTTTTTCCATAGGCTCCGCCCCCCTGACGAGCATCACAAAAATCGACGCTCAAG
TCAGAGGTGGCGAAACCCGACAGGACTATAAAGATACCAGGCGTTTCCCCCTGGAAGCTCCCTCGTGCGC
TCTCCTGTTCCGACCCTGCCGCTTACCGGATACCTGTCCGCCTTTCTCCCTTCGGGAAGCGTGGCGCTTT
CTCATAGCTCACGCTGTAGGTATCTCAGTTCGGTGTAGGTCGTTCGCTCCAAGCTGGGCTGTGTGCACGA
ACCCCCCGTTCAGCCCGACCGCTGCGCCTTATCCGGTAACTATCGTCTTGAGTCCAACCCGGTAAGACAC
GACTTATCGCCACTGGCAGCAGCCACTGGTAACAGGATTAGCAGAGCGAGGTATGTAGGCGGTGCTACAG
AGTTCTTGAAGTGGTGGCCTAACTACGGCTACACTAGAAGGACAGTATTTGGTATCTGCGCTCTGCTGAA
GCCAGTTACCTTCGGAAAAAGAGTTGGTAGCTCTTGATCCGGCAAAAAAACCACCGCTGGTAGCGGTGGT
TTTTTTGTTTGCAAGCAGCAGATTACGCGCAGAAAAAAAGGATTTCAAGAAGATCCTTTGATCTTTTCTA
CGGGGTCTGACGCTCAGTGGAACGAAAACTCACGTTAAGGGATTTTGGTCATGAGATTATCAAAAAGGAT
CTTCACCTAGATCCTTTTATAGTCCGGAAATACAGGAACGCACGCTGGATGGCCCTTCGCTGGGATGGTG
AAACCATGAAAAATGGCAGCTTCAGTGGATTAAGTGGGGGTAATGTGGCCTGTACCCTCTGGTTGCATAG
GTATTCATACGGTTAAAATTTATCAGGCGCGATTGCGGCAGTTTTTCGGGTGGTTTGTTGCCATTTTTAC
CTGTCTGCTGCCGTGATCGCGCTGAACGCGTTTTAGCGGTGCGTACAATTAAGGGATTATGGTAAATCCA
CTTACTGTCTGCCCTCGTAGCCATCGAGATAAACCGCAGTACTCCGGCCACGATGCGTCCGGCGTAGAGG
ATCGAGATCTTCAATATTGGCCATTAGCCATATTATTCATTGGTTATATAGCATAAATCAATATTGGCTA
TTGGCCATTGCATACGTTGTATCTATATCATAATATGTACATTTATATTGGCTCATGTCCAATATGACCG
CCATGTTGGCATTGATTATTGACTAGTTATTAATAGTAATCAATTACGGGGTCATTAGTTCATAGCCCAT
ATATGGAGTTCCGCGTTACATAACTTACGGTAAATGGCCCGCCTGGCTGACCGCCCAACGACCCCCGCCC
ATTGACGTCAATAATGACGTATGTTCCCATAGTAACGCCAATAGGGACTTTCCATTGACGTCAATGGGTG
GAGTATTTACGGTAAACTGCCCACTTGGCAGTACATCAAGTGTATCATATGCCAAGTCCGCCCCCTATTG
ACGTCAATGACGGTAAATGGCCCGCCTGGCATTATGCCCAGTACATGACCTTACGGGACTTTCCTACTTG
GCAGTACATCTACGTATTAGTCATCGCTATTACCATGGTGATGCGGTTTTGGCAGTACACCAATGGGCGT
GGATAGCGGTTTGACTCACGGGGATTTCCAAGTCTCCACCCCATTGACGTCAATGGGAGTTTGTTTTGGC
ACCAAAATCAACGGGACTTTCCAAAATGTCGTAATAACCCCGCCCCGTTGACGCAAATGGGCGGTAGGCG
TGTACGGTGGGAGGTCTATATAAGCAGAGCTGGTTTAGTGAACCGTCAGATCACTAGAAGCTTTATTGCG
GTAGTTTATCACAGTTAAATTGCTAACGCAGTCAGTGCTTCTGACACAACAGTCTCGAACTTAAGCTGCA
GAAGTTGGTCGTGAGGCACTGGGCAGGTAAGTATCAAGGTTACAAGACAGGTTTAAGGAGACCAATAGAA
ACTGGGCTTGTCGAGACAGAGAAGACTCTTGCGTTTCTGATAGGCACCTATTGGTCTTACTGACATCCAC
TTTGCCTTTCTCTCCACAGGTGTCCACTCCCAGTTCAATTACAGCTCTTAAGGCTAGAGTATTAATACGA
CTCACTATAGGGCTAGCGCTCACCATGGTCTTCACACTCGAAGATTTCGTTGGGGACTGGCGACAGACAG
CCGGCTACAACCTGGACCAAGTCCTTGAACAGGGAGGTGTGTCCAGTTTGTTTCAGAATCTCGGGGTGTC
CGTAACTCCGATCCAAAGGATTGTCCTGAGCGGTGAAAATGGGCTGAAGATCGACATCCATGTCATCATC
CCGTATGAAGGTCTGAGCGGCGACCAAATGGGCCAGATCGAAAAAATTTTTAAGGTGGTGTACCCTGTGG
ATGATCATCACTTTAAGGTGATCCTGCACTATGGCACACTGGTAATCGACGGGGTTACGCCGAACATGAT
CGACTATTTCGGACGGCCGTATGAAGGCATCGCCGTGTTCGACGGCAAAAAGATCACTGTAACAGGGACC
CTGTGGAACGGCAACAAAATTATCGACGAGCGCCTGATCAACCCCGACGGCTCCCTGCTGTTCCGAGTAA
CCATCAACGGAGTGACCGGCTGGCGGCTGTGCGAACGCATTCTGGCGGGCTCGAGCGGCGCGATCGCTTC
CGAATTCAGAGCTCAACCGCGGATATCTAGATTTGGGCCCAATTCCTGCAGGATTTTGCGGCCGCGGATC
TCCACAAGTTTGTACAAAAAAGCTGAACGAGAAACGTAAAATGATATAAATATCAATATATTAAATTAGA
TTTTGCATAAAAAACAGACTACATAATACTGTAAAACACAACATATCCAGTCACTATGGCGGCCGCATTA
GGCACCCCAGGCTTTACACTTTATGCTTCCGGCTCGTATAATGTGTGGATTTTGAGTTAGGATCCGTCGA
GATTTTCAGGAGCTAAGGAAGCTAAAATGGAGAAAAAAATCACTGGATATACCACCGTTGATATATCCCA
ATGGCATCGTAAAGAACATTTTGAGGCATTTCAGTCAGTTGCTCAATGTACCTATAACCAGACCGTTCAG
CTGGATATTACGGCCTTTTTAAAGACCGTAAAGAAAAATAAGCACAAGTTTTATCCGGCCTTTATTCACA
TTCTTGCCCGCCTGATGAATGCTCATCCGGAATTCCGTATGGCAATGAAAGACGGTGAGCTGGTGATATG
GGATAGTGTTCACCCTTGTTACACCGTTTTCCATGAGCAAACTGAAACGTTTTCATCGCTCTGGAGTGAA
TACCACGACGATTTCCGGCAGTTTCTACACATATATTCGCAAGATGTGGCGTGTTACGGTGAAAACCTGG
CCTATTTCCCTAAAGGGTTTATTGAGAATATGTTTTTCGTCTCAGCCAATCCCTGGGTGAGTTTCACCAG
TTTTGATTTAAACGTGGCCAATATGGACAACTTCTTCGCCCCCGTTTTCACCATGGGCAAATATTATACG
CAAGGCGACAAGGTGCTGATGCCGCTGGCGATTCAGGTTCATCATGCCGTTTGTGATGGCTTCCATGTCG
GCAGAATGCTTAATGAATTACAACAGTACTGCGATGAGTGGCAGGGCGGGGCGTAAACGCGTGGATCCGG
CTTACTAAAAGCCAGATAACAGTATGCGTATTTGCGCGCTGATTTTTGCGGTATAAGAATATATACTGAT
ATGTATACCCGAAGTATGTCAAAAAGAGGTATGCTATGAAGCAGCGTATTACAGTGACAGTTGACAGCGA
CAGCTATCAGTTGCTCAAGGCATATATGATGTCAATATCTCCGGTCTGGTAAGCACAACCATGCAGAATG
AAGCCCGTCGTCTGCGTGCCGAACGCTGGAAAGCGGAAAATCAGGAAGGGATGGCTGAGGTCGCCCGGTT
TATTGAAATGAACGGCTCTTTTGCTGACGAGAACAGGGGCTGGTGAAATGCAGTTTAAGGTTTACACCTA
TAAAAGAGAGAGCCGTTATCGTCTGTTTGTGGATGTACAGAGTGATATTATTGACACGCCCGGGCGACGG
ATGGTGATCCCCCTGGCCAGTGCACGTCTGCTGTCAGATAAAGTCTCCCGTGAACTTTACCCGGTGGTGC
ATATCGGGGATGAAAGCTGGCGCATGATGACCACCGATATGGCCAGTGTGCCGGTCTCCGTTATCGGGGA
AGAAGTGGCTGATCTCAGCCACCGCGAAAATGACATCAAAAACGCCATTAACCTGATGTTCTGGGGAATA
TAAATGTCAGGCTCCCTTATACACAGCCAGTCTGCAGGTCGACCATAGTGACTGGATATGTTGTGTTTTA
CAGTATTATGTAGTCTGTTTTTTATGCAAAATCTAATTTAATATATTGATATTTATATCATTTTACGTTT
CTCGTTCAGCTTTCTTGTACAAAGTGGTAAGTAACTAAGATCCGTCGACCTGCAGCGGCCGCGCTTGCTG
AGTTGGCTGCTGCCACCGCTGAGCAATAACTAGCATAACCCCTTGGCCGCTTCGAGCAGACATGATAAGA
TACATTGATGAGTTTGGACAAACCACAACTAGAATGCAGTGAAAAAAATGCTTTATTTGTGAAATTTGTG
ATGCTATTGCTTTATTTGTAACCATTATAAGCTGCAATAAACAAGTTAACAACAACAATTGCATTCATTT
TATGTTTCAGGTTCAGGGGGAGATGTGGGAGGTTTTTTTAAGCAAGTAAAACCTCTACAAATGTGGTAAA
ATCGAATTTTAACAAAATATTAACGCTTACAATTTCCT
